>Addgene plasmid #249060 | pEvolvR-mCherry-enCas9(D10A)-PolI5M | addgene full sequence | sequence record 495988 | Addgene NGS Result
TTGAGATCCTTTTTTTCTGCGCGTAATCTGCTGCTTGCAAACAAAAAAACCACCGCTACCAGCGGTGGTT
TGTTTGCCGGATCAAGAGCTACCAACTCTTTTTCCGAAGGTAACTGGCTTCAGCAGAGCGCAGATACCAA
ATACTGTTCTTCTAGTGTAGCCGTAGTTAGGCCACCACTTCAAGAACTCTGTAGCACCGCCTACATACCT
CGCTCTGCTAATCCTGTTACCAGTGGCTGCTGCCAGTGGCGATAAGTCGTGTCTTACCGGGTTGGACTCA
AGACGATAGTTACCGGATAAGGCGCAGCGGTCGGGCTGAACGGGGGGTTCGTGCACACAGCCCAGCTTGG
AGCGAACGACCTACACCGAACTGAGATACCTACAGCGTGAGCTATGAGAAAGCGCCACGCTTCCCGAAGG
GAGAAAGGCGGACAGGTATCCGGTAAGCGGCAGGGTCGGAACAGGAGAGCGCACGAGGGAGCTTCCAGGG
GGAAACGCCTGGTATCTTTATAGTCCTGTCGGGTTTCGCCACCTCTGACTTGAGCGTCGATTTTTGTGAT
GCTCGTCAGGGGGGCGGAGCCTATGGAAAAACGCCAGCAACGCGGCCTTTTTACGGTTCCTGGCCTTTTG
CTGGCCTTTTGCTCACATGTTCTTTCCTGCGTTATCCCTTGATTCTGTGGATAACCGTATTACCGCCTTT
GAGTGAGCTGATACCGCTCGCCGCAGCCGAACGACCGAGCGCAGCGAGTCAGTGAGCGAGGAAGCGGAAG
AGCGCCCAATACGCAAACCGCCTCTCCCCGCGCGTTGGCCGATTCATTAATGCAGCTGGCACGACAGGTT
TCCCGACTGGAAAGCGGGCAGTGAGCGCAACGCAATTAATGTGAGTTAGCTCACTCATTAGGCACCCCAG
GCTTTACACTTTATGCTTCCGGCTCGTATGTTGTGTGGAATTGTGAGCGGATAACAATTTCACACAGGAA
ACAGCTATGACCATGATTACGCCAAGCTCGAAATTAACCCTCACTAAAGGGAACAAAAGCTGGAGCTCCA
CCGCGGTGGCGGCCGCTCTTAAGGGGTGCAGCGGCCTCCGCGCCGGGTTTTGGCGCCTCGGTGAGTGAGT
GTGTGCGTGTTGGATCCAAGGTCGGGCAGGAAGAGGGCCTATTTCCCATGATTCCTTCATATTTGCATAT
ACGATACAAGGCTGTTAGAGAGATAATTAGAATTAATTTGACTGTAAACACAAAGATATTAGTACAAAAT
ACGTGACGTAGAAAGTAATAATTTCTTGGGTAGTTTGCAGTTTTAAAATTATGTTTTAAAATGGACTATC
ATATGCTTACCGTAACTTGAAAGTATTTCGATTTCTTGGCTTTATATATCTTGTGGAAAGGACGAAACAC
CTGAGACGGAAAGTGAAACGTGATTTCATGCGTCATTTTGAACATTTTGTAAATCTTATTTAATAATGTG
TGCGGCAATTCACATTTAATTTATGAATGTTTTCTTAACATCGCGGCAACTCAAGAAACGGCAGGTTCGG
ATCTTAGCTACTAGAGAAAGAGGAGAAATACTAGATGCGTAAAGGCGAAGAGCTGTTCACTGGTGTCGTC
CCTATTCTGGTGGAACTGGATGGTGATGTCAACGGTCATAAGTTTTCCGTGCGTGGCGAGGGTGAAGGTG
ACGCAACTAATGGTAAACTGACGCTGAAGTTCATCTGTACTACTGGTAAACTGCCGGTTCCTTGGCCGAC
TCTGGTAACGACGCTGACTTATGGTGTTCAGTGCTTTGCTCGTTATCCGGACCATATGAAGCAGCATGAC
TTCTTCAAGTCCGCCATGCCGGAAGGCTATGTGCAGGAACGCACGATTTCCTTTAAGGATGACGGCACGT
ACAAAACGCGTGCGGAAGTGAAATTTGAAGGCGATACCCTGGTAAACCGCATTGAGCTGAAAGGCATTGA
CTTTAAAGAGGACGGCAATATCCTGGGCCATAAGCTGGAATACAATTTTAACAGCCACAATGTTTACATC
ACCGCCGATAAACAAAAAAATGGCATTAAAGCGAATTTTAAAATTCGCCACAACGTGGAGGATGGCAGCG
TGCAGCTGGCTGATCACTACCAGCAAAACACTCCAATCGGTGATGGTCCTGTTCTGCTGCCAGACAATCA
CTATCTGAGCACGCAAAGCGTTCTGTCTAAAGATCCGAACGAGAAACGCGATCATATGGTTCTGCTGGAG
TTCGTAACCGCAGCGGGCATCACGCATGGTATGGATGAACTGTACAAATGACCAGGCATCAAATAAAACG
AAAGGCTCAGTCGAAAGACTGGGCCTTTCGTTTTATCTGTTGTTTGTCGGTGAACGCTCTCTACTAGAGT
CACACTGGCTCACCTTCGGGTGGGCCTTTCTGCGTTTATACGTCTCAGTTTTAGAGCTAGAAATAGCAAG
TTAAAATAAGGCTAGTCCGTTATCAACTTGAAAAAGTGGCACCGAGTCGGTGCTTTTTTCCGCGGCCTCT
AGACTCGAGGCGTTGACATTGATTATTGACTAGTTATTAATAGTAATCAATTACGGGGTCATTAGTTCAT
AGCCCATATATGGAGTTCCGCGTTACATAACTTACGGTAAATGGCCCGCCTGGCTGACCGCCCAACGACC
CCCGCCCATTGACGTCAATAATGACGTATGTTCCCATAGTAACGCCAATAGGGACTTTCCATTGACGTCA
ATGGGTGGAGTATTTACGGTAAACTGCCCACTTGGCAGTACATCAAGTGTATCATATGCCAAGTACGCCC
CCTATTGACGTCAATGACGGTAAATGGCCCGCCTGGCATTATGCCCAGTACATGACCTTATGGGACTTTC
CTACTTGGCAGTACATCTACGTATTAGTCATCGCTATTACCATGGTGATGCGGTTTTGGCAGTACATCAA
TGGGCGTGGATAGCGGTTTGACTCACGGGGATTTCCAAGTCTCCACCCCATTGACGTCAATGGGAGTTTG
TTTTGGCACCAAAATCAACGGGACTTTCCAAAATGTCGTAACAACTCCGCCCCATTGACGCAAATGGGCG
GTAGGCGTGTACGGTGGGAGGTCTATATAAGCAGAGCTCTCTGGCTAACTACCGGTGCCACCATGGCCCC
AAAGAAGAAGCGGAAGGTCGGTATCCACGGAGTCCCAGCAGCCGTGAGCAAGGGCGAGGAGGATAACATG
GCCATCATCAAGGAGTTCATGCGCTTCAAGGTGCACATGGAGGGCTCCGTGAACGGCCACGAGTTCGAGA
TCGAGGGCGAGGGCGAGGGCCGCCCCTACGAGGGCACCCAGACCGCCAAGCTGAAGGTGACCAAGGGTGG
CCCCCTGCCCTTCGCCTGGGACATCCTGTCCCCTCAGTTCATGTACGGCTCCAAGGCCTACGTGAAGCAC
CCCGCCGACATCCCCGACTACTTGAAGCTGTCCTTCCCCGAGGGCTTCAAGTGGGAGCGCGTGATGAACT
TCGAGGACGGCGGCGTGGTGACCGTGACCCAGGACTCCTCCCTGCAGGACGGCGAGTTCATCTACAAGGT
GAAGCTGCGCGGCACCAACTTCCCCTCCGACGGCCCCGTAATGCAGAAGAAGACCATGGGCTGGGAGGCC
TCCTCCGAGCGGATGTACCCCGAGGACGGCGCCCTGAAGGGCGAGATCAAGCAGAGGCTGAAGCTGAAGG
ACGGCGGCCACTACGACGCTGAGGTCAAGACCACCTACAAGGCCAAGAAGCCCGTGCAGCTGCCCGGCGC
CTACAACGTCAACATCAAGTTGGACATCACCTCCCACAACGAGGACTACACCATCGTGGAACAGTACGAA
CGCGCCGAGGGCCGCCACTCCACCGGCGGCATGGACGAGCTGTACAAGGGATCCGGAGACAAGAAGTACA
GCATCGGCCTGGCCATCGGCACCAACTCTGTGGGCTGGGCCGTGATCACCGACGAGTACAAGGTGCCCAG
CAAGAAATTCAAGGTGCTGGGCAACACCGACCGGCACAGCATCAAGAAGAACCTGATCGGCGCCCTGCTG
TTCGACAGCGGAGAAACAGCCGAGGCCACCCGGCTGAAGAGAACCGCCAGAAGAAGATACACCAGACGGA
AGAACCGGATCTGCTATCTGCAAGAGATCTTCAGCAACGAGATGGCCAAGGTGGACGACAGCTTCTTCCA
CAGACTGGAAGAGTCCTTCCTGGTGGAAGAGGATAAGAAGCACGAGCGGCACCCCATCTTCGGCAACATC
GTGGACGAGGTGGCCTACCACGAGAAGTACCCCACCATCTACCACCTGAGAAAGAAACTGGTGGACAGCA
CCGACAAGGCCGACCTGCGGCTGATCTATCTGGCCCTGGCCCACATGATCAAGTTCCGGGGCCACTTCCT
GATCGAGGGCGACCTGAACCCCGACAACAGCGACGTGGACAAGCTGTTCATCCAGCTGGTGCAGACCTAC
AACCAGCTGTTCGAGGAAAACCCCATCAACGCCAGCGGCGTGGACGCCAAGGCCATCCTGTCTGCCAGAC
TGAGCAAGAGCAGACGGCTGGAAAATCTGATCGCCCAGCTGCCCGGCGAGAAGAAGAATGGCCTGTTCGG
CAACCTGATTGCCCTGAGCCTGGGCCTGACCCCCAACTTCAAGAGCAACTTCGACCTGGCCGAGGATGCC
AAACTGCAGCTGAGCAAGGACACCTACGACGACGACCTGGACAACCTGCTGGCCCAGATCGGCGACCAGT
ACGCCGACCTGTTTCTGGCCGCCAAGAACCTGTCCGACGCCATCCTGCTGAGCGACATCCTGAGAGTGAA
CACCGAGATCACCAAGGCCCCCCTGAGCGCCTCTATGATCAAGAGATACGACGAGCACCACCAGGACCTG
ACCCTGCTGAAAGCTCTCGTGCGGCAGCAGCTGCCTGAGAAGTACAAAGAGATTTTCTTCGACCAGAGCA
AGAACGGCTACGCCGGCTACATCGATGGCGGAGCCAGCCAGGAAGAGTTCTACAAGTTCATCAAGCCCAT
CCTGGAAAAGATGGACGGCACCGAGGAACTGCTCGTGAAGCTGAACAGAGAGGACCTGCTGCGGAAGCAG
CGGACCTTCGACAACGGCAGCATCCCCCACCAGATCCACCTGGGAGAGCTGCACGCCATTCTGCGGCGGC
AGGAAGATTTTTACCCATTCCTGAAGGACAACCGGGAAAAGATCGAGAAGATCCTGACCTTCCGCATCCC
CTACTACGTGGGCCCTCTGGCCAGGGGAAACAGCAGATTCGCCTGGATGACCAGAAAGAGCGAGGAAACC
ATCACCCCCTGGAACTTCGAGGAAGTGGTGGACAAGGGCGCCAGCGCCCAGAGCTTCATCGAGCGGATGA
CCAACTTCGATAAGAACCTGCCCAACGAGAAGGTGCTGCCCAAGCACAGCCTGCTGTACGAGTACTTCAC
CGTGTACAACGAGCTGACCAAAGTGAAATACGTGACCGAGGGAATGAGAAAGCCCGCCTTCCTGAGCGGC
GAGCAGAAAAAAGCCATCGTGGACCTGCTGTTCAAGACCAACCGGAAAGTGACCGTGAAGCAGCTGAAAG
AGGACTACTTCAAGAAAATCGAGTGCTTCGACTCCGTGGAAATCTCCGGCGTGGAAGATCGGTTCAACGC
CTCCCTGGGCACATACCACGATCTGCTGAAAATTATCAAGGACAAGGACTTCCTGGACAATGAGGAAAAC
GAGGACATTCTGGAAGATATCGTGCTGACCCTGACACTGTTTGAGGACAGAGAGATGATCGAGGAACGGC
TGAAAACCTATGCCCACCTGTTCGACGACAAAGTGATGAAGCAGCTGAAGCGGCGGAGATACACCGGCTG
GGGCAGGCTGAGCCGGAAGCTGATCAACGGCATCCGGGACAAGCAGTCCGGCAAGACAATCCTGGATTTC
CTGAAGTCCGACGGCTTCGCCAACAGAAACTTCATGCAGCTGATCCACGACGACAGCCTGACCTTTAAAG
AGGACATCCAGAAAGCCCAGGTGTCCGGCCAGGGCGATAGCCTGCACGAGCACATTGCCAATCTGGCCGG
CAGCCCCGCCATTAAGAAGGGCATCCTGCAGACAGTGAAGGTGGTGGACGAGCTCGTGAAAGTGATGGGC
CGGCACAAGCCCGAGAACATCGTGATCGAAATGGCCAGAGAGAACCAGACCACCCAGAAGGGACAGAAGA
ACAGCCGCGAGAGAATGAAGCGGATCGAAGAGGGCATCAAAGAGCTGGGCAGCCAGATCCTGAAAGAACA
CCCCGTGGAAAACACCCAGCTGCAGAACGAGAAGCTGTACCTGTACTACCTGCAGAATGGGCGGGATATG
TACGTGGACCAGGAACTGGACATCAACCGGCTGTCCGACTACGATGTGGACCATATCGTGCCTCAGAGCT
TTCTGGCAGACGACTCCATCGATAACAAAGTGCTGACTCGGAGCGACAAGAACCGGGGCAAGAGCGACAA
CGTGCCCTCCGAAGAGGTCGTGAAGAAGATGAAGAACTACTGGCGCCAGCTGCTGAATGCCAAGCTGATT
ACCCAGAGGAAGTTCGACAATCTGACCAAGGCCGAGAGAGGCGGCCTGAGCGAACTGGATAAGGCCGGCT
TCATCAAGAGACAGCTGGTGGAAACCCGGCAGATCACAAAGCACGTGGCACAGATCCTGGACTCCCGGAT
GAACACTAAGTACGACGAGAACGACAAACTGATCCGGGAAGTGAAAGTGATCACCCTGAAGTCCAAGCTG
GTGTCCGATTTCCGGAAGGATTTCCAGTTTTACAAAGTGCGCGAGATCAACAACTACCACCACGCCCACG
ACGCCTACCTGAACGCCGTCGTGGGAACCGCCCTGATCAAAAAGTACCCTGCGCTGGAAAGCGAGTTCGT
GTACGGCGACTACAAGGTGTACGACGTGCGGAAGATGATCGCCAAGAGCGAGCAGGAAATCGGCAAGGCT
ACCGCCAAGTACTTCTTCTACAGCAACATCATGAACTTTTTCAAGACCGAGATTACCCTGGCCAACGGCG
AGATCCGGAAGGCGCCTCTGATCGAGACAAACGGCGAAACAGGCGAGATCGTGTGGGATAAGGGCCGGGA
CTTTGCCACCGTGCGGAAAGTGCTGTCTATGCCCCAAGTGAATATCGTGAAAAAGACCGAGGTGCAGACA
GGCGGCTTCAGCAAAGAGTCTATCCTGCCCAAGAGGAACAGCGACAAGCTGATCGCCAGAAAGAAGGACT
GGGACCCTAAGAAGTACGGCGGCTTCGACAGCCCCACCGTGGCCTATTCTGTGCTGGTGGTGGCCAAAGT
GGAAAAGGGCAAGTCCAAGAAACTGAAGAGTGTGAAAGAGCTGCTGGGGATCACCATCATGGAAAGAAGC
AGCTTCGAGAAGAATCCCATCGACTTTCTGGAAGCCAAGGGCTACAAAGAAGTGAAAAAGGACCTGATCA
TCAAGCTGCCTAAGTACTCCCTGTTCGAGCTGGAAAACGGCCGGAAGAGAATGCTGGCCTCTGCCGGCGA
ACTGCAGAAGGGAAACGAACTGGCCCTGCCCTCCAAATATGTGAACTTCCTGTACCTGGCCAGCCACTAT
GAGAAGCTGAAGGGCTCCCCCGAGGATAATGAGCAGAAACAGCTGTTTGTGGAACAGCACAAACACTACC
TGGACGAGATCATCGAGCAGATCAGCGAGTTCTCCAAGAGAGTGATCCTGGCCGACGCTAATCTGGACAA
GGTGCTGAGCGCCTACAACAAGCACAGAGACAAGCCTATCAGAGAGCAGGCCGAGAATATCATCCACCTG
TTTACCCTGACCAATCTGGGAGCCCCTGCCGCCTTCAAGTACTTTGACACCACCATCGACCGGAAGAGGT
ACACCAGCACCAAAGAGGTGCTGGACGCCACCCTGATCCACCAGAGCATCACCGGCCTGTACGAGACACG
GATCGACCTGTCTCAGCTGGGAGGCGACGCCTATCCCTATGACGTGCCCGATTATGCCAGCCTGGGCAGC
GGCTCCCCCAAGAAAAAACGCAAGGTGGAAGATCCTAAGAAAAAGCGGAAAGTGGACAGTGAAACCCCGG
GAACAAGTGAGTCGGCCACCCCTGAAGGTGGATCAGGGGGTAGCGGATCCGTTCAGATCCCGCAGAACCC
GCTGATTCTGGTTGACGGATCTAGTTACCTGTACCGTGCTTACCATGCTTTCCCGCCTTTGACCAATTCT
GCTGGTGAACCTACGGGAGCTATGTACGGAGTTCTGAATATGTTGCGTTCTTTAATTATGCAGTACAAGC
CTACCCACGCTGCTGTTGTTTTCGATGCTAAAGGTAAGACGTTCCGCGACGAGTTATTCGAGCACTATAA
GTCTCACCGTCCTCCGATGCCTGATGACTTACGCGCTCAGATTGAGCCGCTGCATGCTATGGTGAAGGCT
ATGGGTTTACCTCTTTTGGCTGTCAGCGGTGTTGAGGCTGATGATGTCATTGGCACCTTAGCTCGTGAGG
CTGAGAAGGCTGGTCGCCCTGTTTTGATTTCTACCGGTGACAAGGACATGGCTCAATTGGTTACCCCGAA
CATCACCCTGATCAACACCATGACCAACACGATTCTGGGTCCTGAGGAAGTTGTTAACAAATATGGTGTT
CCTCCGGAGTTGATTATTGACTTTCTTGCTCTTATGGGCGATTCTTCAGACAATATCCCGGGTGTTCCAG
GTGTTGGAGAGAAGACTGCTCAAGCTCTGCTTCAGGGTCTGGGTGGTTTGGACACCCTTTACGCTGAACC
GGAGAAGATCGCCGGTCTGTCTTTTCGCGGTGCTAAGACCATGGCTGCTAAACTGGAACAGAATAAGGAG
GTCGCATACCTGTCTTATCAATTGGCTACCATCAAGACGGATGTGGAGTTAGAACTTACGTGCGAGCAGC
TTGAGGTTCAACAGCCTGCTGCTGAGGAACTGCTGGGTCTTTTTAAGAAATACGAATTTAAGCGTTGGAC
CGCCGACGTTGAGGCTGGTAAGTGGCTGCAAGCTAAGGGTGCTAAGCCGGCTGCTAAACCGCAAGAAACG
AGTGTCGCTGATGAGGCTCCGGAGGTTACCGCTACCGTTATCTCTTACGATAATTATGTTACGATTCTGG
ACGAGGAAACCTTAAAGGCTTGGATCGCTAAATTAGAGAAGGCTCCTGTTTTCGCTTTCGACACGGAAAC
GGATTCTCTGGACAATATTAGTGCGAATCTTGTTGGTCTGAGTTTCGCAATTGAACCGGGTGTTGCTGCT
TACATCCCTGTGGCACACGACTACCTGGACGCTCCGGACCAGATTTCACGTGAACGCGCTCTGGAACTGC
TGAAGCCTTTATTAGAGGACGAGAAAGCTTTGAAAGTTGGTCAGAATTTGAAGTATGCTCGTGGAATCTT
AGCTAATTATGGTATCGAGTTGCGCGGTATCGCTTTCGACACGATGTTGGAATCTTATATCCTGAACTCT
GTCGCTGGTCGCCATGACATGGACTCTCTGGCTGAGCGCTGGCTGAAACATAAGACGATTACCTTCGAGG
AAATCGCAGGAAAGGGTAAGAACCAGCTCACGTTCAATCAAATCGCTCTGGAGGAAGCTGGTCGCTATGC
TGCTGAGGACGCTGACGTTACTCTGCAACTGCACTTGAAGATGTGGCCTGACTTGCAGAAGCATAAGGGT
CCACTGAATGTTTTTGAAAACATTGAGATGCCTTTGGTTCCAGTTCTGTCTCGTATCGAGCGCAATGGCG
TTAAAATTGACCCAAAGGTTTTACATAACCACTCAGAGGAACTGACGCTGCGCTTAGCCGAATTGGAGAA
AAAGGCTCACGAGATCGCTGGCGAAGAGTTCAATCTGTCATCTACGAAACAACTGCAGACTATCCTGTTC
GAGAAGCAAGGTATCAAGCCATTAAAAAAGACCCCTGGCGGTGCTCCGTCTACCTCTGAGGAAGTTTTGG
AGGAGTTAGCTTTGGATTACCCTCTGCCGAAGGTTATCTTGGAATACCGCGGTTTGGCTAAATTGAAGTC
TACTTATACGGATAAACTTCCTTTGATGATTAATCCAAAGACGGGTCGCGTTCACACGTCGTACCATCAA
GCTGTTACCGCTACCGGTCGCCTGTCTTCTACGGATCCGAATTTACAGAATATTCCTGTGCGCAATGAGG
AGGGCCGCCGCATTCGTCAAGCTTTTATCGCTCCGGAAGACTACGTTATCGTTTCTGCTGATTATTCTCA
AAATGAATTACGTATCATGGCTCACCTGTCTCGCGATAAGGGTCTGTTGACGGCCTTTGCTGAGGGTAAG
GACATTCATCGTGCTACCGCTGCTGAGGTTTACGGCCTGCCGTTGGAAACGGTTACGTCTGAACAGCGTC
GCTCTGCTAAGCGTATTAATTTCGGCTTAATCTACGGTATGTCTGCGTTTGGCTTAGCTCGTCAGCTGAA
TATCCCGCGCAAGGAAGCTCAAAAATATATGGATCTGTATTTTGAGCGTTACCACGGTGTTTTGGAATAC
ATGGAGCGTACGCGCGCGCAAGCTAAGGAACAAGGTTATGTGGAAACCTTGGATGGTCGTCGCTTGTACT
TGCCTGACATTAAGTCTTCTAACGGCGCCCGCCGCGCTGCTGCCGAGCGCGCTGCTATCAATGCTCCGAT
GCAAGGTACTGCTGCTGATATTATTAAGCGTGCTATGATCGCTGTGGACGCTTGGCTGCAAGCTGAACAG
CCTCGCGTTCGCATGATTATGCAAGTTCATGACGAGTTGGTTTTCGAGGTGCATAAGGACGACGTGGACG
CTGTTGCTAAACAAATCCACCAGTTGATGGAGAATTGCACGCGCTTAGACGTTCCGCTGCTGGTTGAAGT
TGGTTCTGGTGAAAACTGGGACCAGGCTCACTAACTCAGATCCTACTAGGTTTAATAAACATCTTTATTT
TCATTACATCTGTGTGTTGGTTTTTTGTGTGGTACCCAATTCGCCCTATAGTGAGTCGTATTACAATTCA
CTGGCCGTCGTTTTACAACGTCGTGACTGGGAAAACCCTGGCGTTACCCAACTTAATCGCCTTGCAGCAC
ATCCCCCTTTCGCCAGCTGGCGTAATAGCGAAGAGGCCCGCACCGATCGCCCTTCCCAACAGTTGCGCAG
CCTGAATGGCGAATGGG
[124 nt withheld, positions 11218-11341]
C
[91 nt withheld, positions 11343-11433]
A
[49 nt withheld, positions 11435-11483]
CCTTTGACGTTGGAGTCCACGTTCTTT
[37 nt withheld, positions 11511-11547]
ACCCTATCTCGGTCTATTCTTTTGATTTATAAGGGATTTTGCCGATTTCGGCCTATTGGTTAAAAAATGA
GCTGATTTAACAAAAATTTAACGCGAATTTTAACAAAATATTAACGCTTACAATTTAGGTGGCACTTTTC
GGGGAAATGTGCGCGGAACCCCTATTTGTTTATTTTTCTAAATACATTCAAATATGTATCCGCTCATGAG
ACAATAACCCTGATAAATGCTTCAATAATATTGAAAAAGGAAGAGTATGAGTATTCAACATTTCCGTGTC
GCCCTTATTCCCTTTTTTGCGGCATTTTGCCTTCCTGTTTTTGCTCACCCAGAAACGCTGGTGAAAGTAA
AAGATGCTGAAGATCAGTTGGGTGCACGAGTGGGTTACATCGAACTGGATCTCAACAGCGGTAAGATCCT
TGAGAGTTTTCGCCCCGAAGAACGTTTTCCAATGATGAGCACTTTTAAAGTTCTGCTATGTGGCGCGGTA
TTATCCCGTATTGACGCCGGGCAAGAGCAACTCGGTCGCCGCATACACTATTCTCAGAATGACTTGGTTG
AGTACTCACCAGTCACAGAAAAGCATCTTACGGATGGCATGACAGTAAGAGAATTATGCAGTGCTGCCAT
AACCATGAGTGATAACACTGCGGCCAACTTACTTCTGACAACGATCGGAGGACCGAAGGAGCTAACCGCT
TTTTTGCACAACATGGGGGATCATGTAACTCGCCTTGATCGTTGGGAACCGGAGCTGAATGAAGCCATAC
CAAACGACGAGCGTGACACCACGATGCCTGTAGCAATGGCAACAACGTTGCGCAAACTATTAACTGGCGA
ACTACTTACTCTAGCTTCCCGGCAACAATTAATAGACTGGATGGAGGCGGATAAAGTTGCAGGACCACTT
CTGCGCTCGGCCCTTCCGGCTGGCTGGTTTATTGCTGATAAATCTGGAGCCGGTGAGCGTGGTTCTCGCG
GTATCATTGCAGCACTGGGGCCAGATGGTAAGCCCTCCCGTATCGTAGTTATCTACACGACGGGGAGTCA
GGCAACTATGGATGAACGAAATAGACAGATCGCTGAGATAGGTGCCTCACTGATTAAGCATTGGTAACTG
TCAGACCAAGTTTACTCATATATACTTTAGATTGATTTAAAACTTCATTTTTAATTTAAAAGGATCTAGG
TGAAGATCCTTTTTGATAATCTCATGACCAAAATCCCTTAACGTGAGTTTTCGTTCCACTGAGCGTCAGA
CCCCGTAGAAAAGATCAAAGGATCTTC
Features (pLannotate 1.2.2; 24 found; start..end, strand, type, name):
      1..589     +  rep_origin     ori: high-copy-number ColE1/pMB1/pBR322/pUC origin of replication
    772..864     +  CDS            lacI (fragment): lac repressor; lacI; The lac repressor binds to the lac operator to inhibit transcription in E. coli. This inhibition can be relieved by adding lactose or isopropyl-β-D-thiogalactopyranoside (IPTG).
    877..898     +  protein_bind   CAP binding site: CAP binding activates transcription in the presence of cAMP. E. coli catabolite activator protein
    913..943     +  promoter       lac promoter: promoter for the E. coli lac operon
    947..969     +  protein_bind   lac operator (fragment): The lac repressor binds to the lac operator to inhibit transcription in E. coli. This inhibition can be relieved by adding lactose or isopropyl-β-D-thiogalactopyranoside (IPTG). lac repressor encoded by lacI
   1012..1030    +  promoter       T3 promoter: promoter for bacteriophage T3 RNA polymerase
   1043..1069    +  misc_feature   MCS (fragment): pBluescript multiple cloning site
   1083..1109    +  promoter       UbC promoter (fragment): human ubiquitin C promoter
   1153..1393    +  promoter       U6 promoter: RNA polymerase III promoter for human U6 snRNA
   1575..2288    +  CDS            superfolder GFP: GFP variant that folds robustly even when fused to poorly folded proteins (Pédelacq et al., 2006)
   2300..2371    +  terminator     rrnB T1 terminator: transcription terminator T1 from the E. coli rrnB gene
   2387..2414    +  terminator     T7Te terminator: phage T7 early transcription terminator
   2428..2503    +  misc_RNA       gRNA scaffold: guide RNA scaffold for the Streptococcus pyogenes CRISPR/Cas9 system
   2535..2914    +  enhancer       CMV enhancer: human cytomegalovirus immediate early enhancer
   2915..3118    +  promoter       CMV promoter: human cytomegalovirus (CMV) immediate early promoter
   3194..3898    +  CDS            mCherry: mCherry is a basic (constitutively fluorescent) red fluorescent protein published in 2004, derived from Discosoma sp.. It is reported to be a very rapidly-maturing monomer with low acid sensitivity.
   3908..8008    +  CDS            eSpCas9(1.1): Cas9 endonuclease from the Streptococcus pyogenes Type II CRISPR/Cas system, mutated to improve targeting specificity (Slaymaker et al., 2016) carries the mutations K848A, K1003A, and R1060A
   8171..10951   +  CDS            polA: DPO1_ECOLI - Also known as resA. Experimental evidence at protein level: Swiss-Prot protein existence level 1. In addition to polymerase activity, this DNA polymerase exhibits 3'-5' and 5'-3' exonuclease activity. It is able to utilize nicked circular duplex DNA as a template and can unwind the parental DNA strand from its template. From Escherichia coli (strain K12).
  10981..11021   +  polyA_signal   poly(A) signal (fragment): synthetic polyadenylation signal
  11035..11053   -  promoter       T7 promoter: promoter for bacteriophage T7 RNA polymerase
  11056..11213   +  CDS            lacZα (fragment): LacZα fragment of β-galactosidase; lacZ fragment
  11218..11646   +  rep_origin     f1 ori (sequence partly withheld): f1 bacteriophage origin of replication; arrow indicates direction of (+) strand synthesis
  11699..11803   +  promoter       AmpR promoter: bla
  11804..12664   +  CDS            AmpR: β-lactamase; bla; confers resistance to ampicillin, carbenicillin, and related antibiotics
