[The description below was written by a language model from this plasmid's Addgene catalogue record and pLannotate feature annotations shown in this document.]
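Description:
pEvolvR-mCherry-enCas9(D10A)-PolI5M is a 12.8 kb mammalian expression and CRISPR plasmid that delivers the EvolvR targeted-diversification system together with a guide RNA cloning site. The record names no backbone, but the annotated remnants (lac promoter/operator, T3 and T7 promoters, a pBluescript MCS fragment, a lacZα fragment and an f1 ori) suggest a pBluescript-type scaffold. It replicates in E. coli at high copy from a ColE1/pUC origin and is selected with ampicillin through the bla gene. No mammalian selection marker is annotated.

The main payload is a single CMV enhancer/promoter-driven open reading frame encoding mCherry, followed by an enhanced-specificity SpCas9 and then an E. coli DNA polymerase I (polA) derivative, ending at a synthetic poly(A) signal. The Cas9 is annotated as eSpCas9(1.1), which carries K848A, K1003A and R1060A. According to the record it also bears D10A, making it a nickase, and the fusion is nucleus-localized, although no NLS is listed in the feature table. PolI5M is the mutated polymerase variant; its specific substitutions are not given in the record. In the EvolvR approach, the nickase opens a single-strand break at the guide-defined site, and the tethered polymerase extends from the nick with low fidelity, introducing substitutions in a window next to the target. mCherry allows expressing cells to be identified.

Upstream, a human U6 promoter and an S. pyogenes gRNA scaffold flank a superfolder GFP cassette with bacterial terminators. This cassette is bordered by BsmBI sites, so Golden Gate insertion of a user-defined spacer replaces GFP and gives a visual screen for loss of green fluorescence in bacterial colonies. The construct is used for targeted mutagenesis and directed evolution in mammalian cells.
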