Addgene plasmid #249060: pEvolvR-mCherry-enCas9(D10A)-PolI5M
Purpose: Expresses nucleus-localized enCas9 (D10A) fused to PolI5M and mCherry using a CMV promoter. Includes a GFP cassette flanked by BsmbI cut sites to knock in and coexpress user-defined gRNAs.
Depositing lab: John Dueber & David Schaffer. Depositing organization: University of California, Berkeley. Publication: Nickase fidelity drives EvolvR-mediated diversification in mammalian cells. Hurtado JE, Schieferecke AJ, Halperin SO, Guan J, Aidlen D, Schaffer DV, Dueber JE. Nat Commun. 2025 Apr 19;16(1):3723. doi: 10.1038/s41467-025-58414-0. PubMed 40253348.
Backbone
  Vector backbone: n/a
  Vector type: Mammalian Expression, CRISPR
Growth in bacteria
  Bacterial resistance: Ampicillin, 100 μg/mL
  Growth temperature: 37°C
  Growth strain: NEB Stable
  Copy number: High Copy
Gene/Insert
  Gene/Insert name: enCas9-PolI5M
  Species: Synthetic
  Cloning method: Golden Gate
Terms and licenses: Academic/Nonprofit Terms; Industry Terms: Not Available to Industry
How to cite: pEvolvR-mCherry-enCas9(D10A)-PolI5M was a gift from John Dueber & David Schaffer (Addgene plasmid # 249060 ; http://n2t.net/addgene:249060 ; RRID:Addgene_249060)
